>Addgene plasmid #79058 | IMS-APEX2 | addgene full sequence | sequence record 317735 | Addgene NGS Result
CGTTACATAACTTACGGTAAATGGCCCGCCTGGCTGACCGCCCAACGACCCCCGCCCATTGACGTCAATA
ATGACGTATGTTCCCATAGTAACGCCAATAGGGACTTTCCATTGACGTCAATGGGTGGAGTATTTACGGT
AAACTGCCCACTTGGCAGTACATCAAGTGTATCATATGCCAAGTACGCCCCCTATTGACGTCAATGACGG
TAAATGGCCCGCCTGGCATTATGCCCAGTACATGACCTTATGGGACTTTCCTACTTGGCAGTACATCTAC
GTATTAGTCATCGCTATTACCATGGTGATGCGGTTTTGGCAGTACATCAATGGGCGTGGATAGCGGTTTG
ACTCACGGGGATTTCCAAGTCTCCACCCCATTGACGTCAATGGGAGTTTGTTTTGGCACCAAAATCAACG
GGACTTTCCAAAATGTCGTAACAACTCCGCCCCATTGACGCAAATGGGCGGTAGGCGTGTACGGTGGGAG
GTCTATATAAGCAGAGCTCTCTGGCTAACTGTCGGGATCAACAAGTTTGTACAAAAAAGCAGGCTTCGAA
GGAGATAGAACCATGTACCGGCTCCTGTCAAGCGTGACAGCTCGGGCTGCGGCCACCGCAGGCCCAGCCT
GGGACGGAGGGCGGCGCGGGGCGCACAGGCGACCGGGCCTGCCTGTGCTGGGCCTTGGTTGGGCCGGCGG
CCTGGGGCTCGGGCTGGGGCTGGCTCTCGGCGCGAAGCTGGTGGTCGGGCTGCGGGGCGCCGTCCCCATT
CAGTCCAGGGATCCAGGCAAGCCCATCCCCAACCCCCTGCTGGGCCTGGACAGCACCGGAAAGTCTTACC
CAACTGTGAGTGCTGATTACCAGGACGCCGTTGAGAAGGCGAAGAAGAAGCTCAGAGGCTTCATCGCTGA
GAAGAGATGCGCTCCTCTAATGCTCCGTTTGGCATTCCACTCTGCTGGAACCTTTGACAAGGGCACGAAG
ACCGGTGGACCCTTCGGAACCATCAAGCACCCTGCCGAACTGGCTCACAGCGCTAACAACGGTCTTGACA
TCGCTGTTAGGCTTTTGGAGCCACTCAAGGCGGAGTTCCCTATTTTGAGCTACGCCGATTTCTACCAGTT
GGCTGGCGTTGTTGCCGTTGAGGTCACGGGTGGACCTAAGGTTCCATTCCACCCTGGAAGAGAGGACAAG
CCTGAGCCACCACCAGAGGGTCGCTTGCCCGATCCCACTAAGGGTTCTGACCATTTGAGAGATGTGTTTG
GCAAAGCTATGGGGCTTACTGACCAAGATATCGTTGCTCTATCTGGGGGTCACACTATTGGAGCTGCACA
CAAGGAGCGTTCTGGATTTGAGGGTCCCTGGACCTCTAATCCTCTTATTTTCGACAACTCATACTTCACG
GAGTTGTTGAGTGGTGAGAAGGAAGGTCTCCTTCAGCTACCTTCTGACAAGGCTCTTTTGTCTGACCCTG
TATTCCGCCCTCTCGTTGATAAATATGCAGCGGACGAAGATGCCTTCTTTGCTGATTACGCTGAGGCTCA
CCAAAAGCTTTCCGAGCTTGGGTTTGCTGATGCCTGATAAGACCCAGCTTTCTTGTACAAAGTGGTTGGT
AAGCCTATCCCTAACCCTCTCCTCGGTCTCGATTCTACGTAGTAATGAGCTAGCGCTAACCGGTGGCGCG
TTAAGTCGACAATCAACCTCTGGATTACAAAATTTGTGAAAGATTGACTGGTATTCTTAACTATGTTGCT
CCTTTTACGCTATGTGGATACGCTGCTTTAATGCCTTTGTATCATGCTATTGCTTCCCGTATGGCTTTCA
TTTTCTCCTCCTTGTATAAATCCTGGTTGCTGTCTCTTTATGAGGAGTTGTGGCCCGTTGTCAGGCAACG
TGGCGTGGTGTGCACTGTGTTTGCTGACGCAACCCCCACTGGTTGGGGCATTGCCACCACCTGTCAGCTC
CTTTCCGGGACTTTCGCTTTCCCCCTCCCTATTGCCACGGCGGAACTCATCGCCGCCTGCCTTGCCCGCT
GCTGGACAGGGGCTCGGCTGTTGGGCACTGACAATTCCGTGGTGTTGTCGGGGAAATCATCGTCCTTTCC
TTGGCTGCTCGCCTGTGTTGCCACCTGGATTCTGCGCGGGACGTCCTTCTGCTACGTCCCTTCGGCCCTC
AATCCAGCGGACCTTCCTTCCCGCGGCCTGCTGCCGGCTCTGCGGCCTCTTCCGCGTCTTCGCCTTCGCC
CTCAGACGAGTCGGATCTCCCTTTGGGCCGCCTCCCCGCGTCGACTTTAAGACCAATGACTTACAAGGCA
GCTGTAGATCTTAGCCACTTTTTAAAAGAAAAGGGGGGACTGGAAGGGCTAATTCACTCCCAACGAAGAC
AAGATCTGCTTTTTGCTTGTACTGGGTCTCTCTGGTTAGACCAGATCTGAGCCTGGGAGCTCTCTGGCTA
ACTAGGGAACCCACTGCTTAAGCCTCAATAAAGCTTGCCTTGAGTGCTTCAAGTAGTGTGTGCCCGTCTG
TTGTGTGACTCTGGTAACTAGAGATCCCTCAGACCCTTTTAGTCAGTGTGGAAAATCTCTAGCAGTACGT
ATAGTAGTTCATGTCATCTTATTATTCAGTATTTATAACTTGCAAAGAAATGAATATCAGAGAGTGAGAG
GAACTTGTTTATTGCAGCTTATAATGGTTACAAATAAAGCAATAGCATCACAAATTTCACAAATAAAGCA
TTTTTTTCACTGCATTCTAGTTGTGGTTTGTCCAAACTCATCAATGTATCTTATCATGTCTGGCTCTAGC
TATCCCGCCCCTAACTCCGCCCATCCCGCCCCTAACTCCGCCCAGTTCCGCCCATTCTCCGCCCCATGGC
TGACTAATTTTTTTTATTTATGCAGAGGCCGAGGCCGCCTCGGCCTCTGAGCTATTCCAGAAGTAGTGAG
GAGGCTTTTTTGGAGGCCTAGGGACGTACCCAATTCGCCCTATAGTGAGTCGTATTACGCGCGCTCACTG
GCCGTCGTTTTACAACGTCGTGACTGGGAAAACCCTGGCGTTACCCAACTTAATCGCCTTGCAGCACATC
CCCCTTTCGCCAGCTGGCGTAATAGCGAAGAGGCCCGCACCGATCGCCCTTCCCAACAGTTGCGCAGCCT
GAATGGCGAATGGG
[124 nt withheld, positions 3165-3288]
C
[91 nt withheld, positions 3290-3380]
A
[49 nt withheld, positions 3382-3430]
CCTTTGACGTTGGAGTCCACGTTCTTT
[37 nt withheld, positions 3458-3494]
ACCCTATCTCGGTCTATTCTTTTGATTTATAAGGGATTTTGCCGATTTCGGCCTATTGGTTAAAAAATGA
GCTGATTTAACAAAAATTTAACGCGAATTTTAACAAAATATTAACGCTTACAATTTAGGTGGCACTTTTC
GGGGAAATGTGCGCGGAACCCCTATTTGTTTATTTTTCTAAATACATTCAAATATGTATCCGCTCATGAG
ACAATAACCCTGATAAATGCTTCAATAATATTGAAAAAGGAAGAGTATGAGTATTCAACATTTCCGTGTC
GCCCTTATTCCCTTTTTTGCGGCATTTTGCCTTCCTGTTTTTGCTCACCCAGAAACGCTGGTGAAAGTAA
AAGATGCTGAAGATCAGTTGGGTGCACGAGTGGGTTACATCGAACTGGATCTCAACAGCGGTAAGATCCT
TGAGAGTTTTCGCCCCGAAGAACGTTTTCCAATGATGAGCACTTTTAAAGTTCTGCTATGTGGCGCGGTA
TTATCCCGTATTGACGCCGGGCAAGAGCAACTCGGTCGCCGCATACACTATTCTCAGAATGACTTGGTTG
AGTACTCACCAGTCACAGAAAAGCATCTTACGGATGGCATGACAGTAAGAGAATTATGCAGTGCTGCCAT
AACCATGAGTGATAACACTGCGGCCAACTTACTTCTGACAACGATCGGAGGACCGAAGGAGCTAACCGCT
TTTTTGCACAACATGGGGGATCATGTAACTCGCCTTGATCGTTGGGAACCGGAGCTGAATGAAGCCATAC
CAAACGACGAGCGTGACACCACGATGCCTGTAGCAATGGCAACAACGTTGCGCAAACTATTAACTGGCGA
ACTACTTACTCTAGCTTCCCGGCAACAATTAATAGACTGGATGGAGGCGGATAAAGTTGCAGGACCACTT
CTGCGCTCGGCCCTTCCGGCTGGCTGGTTTATTGCTGATAAATCTGGAGCCGGTGAGCGTGGGTCTCGCG
GTATCATTGCAGCACTGGGGCCAGATGGTAAGCCCTCCCGTATCGTAGTTATCTACACGACGGGGAGTCA
GGCAACTATGGATGAACGAAATAGACAGATCGCTGAGATAGGTGCCTCACTGATTAAGCATTGGTAACTG
TCAGACCAAGTTTACTCATATATACTTTAGATTGATTTAAAACTTCATTTTTAATTTAAAAGGATCTAGG
TGAAGATCCTTTTTGATAATCTCATGACCAAAATCCCTTAACGTGAGTTTTCGTTCCACTGAGCGTCAGA
CCCCGTAGAAAAGATCAAAGGATCTTCTTGAGATCCTTTTTTTCTGCGCGTAATCTGCTGCTTGCAAACA
AAAAAACCACCGCTACCAGCGGTGGTTTGTTTGCCGGATCAAGAGCTACCAACTCTTTTTCCGAAGGTAA
CTGGCTTCAGCAGAGCGCAGATACCAAATACTGTTCTTCTAGTGTAGCCGTAGTTAGGCCACCACTTCAA
GAACTCTGTAGCACCGCCTACATACCTCGCTCTGCTAATCCTGTTACCAGTGGCTGCTGCCAGTGGCGAT
AAGTCGTGTCTTACCGGGTTGGACTCAAGACGATAGTTACCGGATAAGGCGCAGCGGTCGGGCTGAACGG
GGGGTTCGTGCACACAGCCCAGCTTGGAGCGAACGACCTACACCGAACTGAGATACCTACAGCGTGAGCT
ATGAGAAAGCGCCACGCTTCCCGAAGGGAGAAAGGCGGACAGGTATCCGGTAAGCGGCAGGGTCGGAACA
GGAGAGCGCACGAGGGAGCTTCCAGGGGGAAACGCCTGGTATCTTTATAGTCCTGTCGGGTTTCGCCACC
TCTGACTTGAGCGTCGATTTTTGTGATGCTCGTCAGGGGGGCGGAGCCTATGGAAAAACGCCAGCAACGC
GGCCTTTTTACGGTTCCTGGCCTTTTGCTGGCCTTTTGCTCACATGTTCTTTCCTGCGTTATCCCCTGAT
TCTGTGGATAACCGTATTACCGCCTTTGAGTGAGCTGATACCGCTCGCCGCAGCCGAACGACCGAGCGCA
GCGAGTCAGTGAGCGAGGAAGCGGAAGAGCGCCCAATACGCAAACCGCCTCTCCCCGCGCGTTGGCCGAT
TCATTAATGCAGCTGGCACGACAGGTTTCCCGACTGGAAAGCGGGCAGTGAGCGCAACGCAATTAATGTG
AGTTAGCTCACTCATTAGGCACCCCAGGCTTTACACTTTATGCTTCCGGCTCGTATGTTGTGTGGAATTG
TGAGCGGATAACAATTTCACACAGGAAACAGCTATGACCATGATTACGCCAAGCGCGCAATTAACCCTCA
CTAAAGGGAACAAAAGCTGGAGCTGCAAGCTTAATGTAGTCTTATGCAATACTCTTGTAGTCTTGCAACA
TGGTAACGATGAGTTAGCAACATGCCTTACAAGGAGAGAAAAAGCACCGTGCATGCCGATTGGTGGAAGT
AAGGTGGTACGATCGTGCCTTATTAGGAAGGCAACAGACGGGTCTGACATGGATTGGACGAACCACTGAA
TTGCCGCATTGCAGAGATATTGTATTTAAGTGCCTAGCTCGATACATAAACGGGTCTCTCTGGTTAGACC
AGATCTGAGCCTGGGAGCTCTCTGGCTAACTAGGGAACCCACTGCTTAAGCCTCAATAAAGCTTGCCTTG
AGTGCTTCAAGTAGTGTGTGCCCGTCTGTTGTGTGACTCTGGTAACTAGAGATCCCTCAGACCCTTTTAG
TCAGTGTGGAAAATCTCTAGCAGTGGCGCCCGAACAGGGACTTGAAAGCGAAAGGGAAACCAGAGGAGCT
CTCTCGACGCAGGACTCGGCTTGCTGAAGCGCGCACGGCAAGAGGCGAGGGGCGGCGACTGGTGAGTACG
CCAAAAATTTTGACTAGCGGAGGCTAGAAGGAGAGAGATGGGTGCGAGAGCGTCAGTATTAAGCGGGGGA
GAATTAGATCGCGATGGGAAAAAATTCGGTTAAGGCCAGGGGGAAAGAAAAAATATAAATTAAAACATAT
AGTATGGGCAAGCAGGGAGCTAGAACGATTCGCAGTTAATCCTGGCCTGTTAGAAACATCAGAAGGCTGT
AGACAAATACTGGGACAGCTACAACCATCCCTTCAGACAGGATCAGAAGAACTTAGATCATTATATAATA
CAGTAGCAACCCTCTATTGTGTGCATCAAAGGATAGAGATAAAAGACACCAAGGAAGCTTTAGACAAGAT
AGAGGAAGAGCAAAACAAAAGTAAGACCACCGCACAGCAAGCGGCCGCTGATCTTCAGACCTGGAGGAGG
AGATATGAGGGACAATTGGAGAAGTGAATTATATAAATATAAAGTAGTAAAAATTGAACCATTAGGAGTA
GCACCCACCAAGGCAAAGAGAAGAGTGGTGCAGAGAGAAAAAAGAGCAGTGGGAATAGGAGCTTTGTTCC
TTGGGTTCTTGGGAGCAGCAGGAAGCACTATGGGCGCAGCGTCAATGACGCTGACGGTACAGGCCAGACA
ATTATTGTCTGGTATAGTGCAGCAGCAGAACAATTTGCTGAGGGCTATTGAGGCGCAACAGCATCTGTTG
CAACTCACAGTCTGGGGCATCAAGCAGCTCCAGGCAAGAATCCTGGCTGTGGAAAGATACCTAAAGGATC
AACAGCTCCTGGGGATTTGGGGTTGCTCTGGAAAACTCATTTGCACCACTGCTGTGCCTTGGAATGCTAG
TTGGAGTAATAAATCTCTGGAACAGATTTGGAATCACACGACCTGGATGGAGTGGGACAGAGAAATTAAC
AATTACACAAGCTTAATACACTCCTTAATTGAAGAATCGCAAAACCAGCAAGAAAAGAATGAACAAGAAT
TATTGGAATTAGATAAATGGGCAAGTTTGTGGAATTGGTTTAACATAACAAATTGGCTGTGGTATATAAA
ATTATTCATAATGATAGTAGGAGGCTTGGTAGGTTTAAGAATAGTTTTTGCTGTACTTTCTATAGTGAAT
AGAGTTAGGCAGGGATATTCACCATTATCGTTTCAGACCCACCTCCCAACCCCGAGGGGACCCTTGCGCC
TTTTCCAAGGCAGCCCTGGGTTTGCGCAGGGACGCGGCTGCTCTGGGCGTGGTTCCGGGAAACGCAGCGG
CGCCGACCCTGGGTCTCGCACATTCTTCACGTCCGTTCGCAGCGTCACCCGGATCTTCGCCGCTACCCTT
GTGGGCCCCCCGGCGACGCTTCCTGCTCCGCCCCTAAGTCGGGAAGGTTCCTTGCGGTTCGCGGCGTGCC
GGACGTGACAAACGGAAGCCGCACGTCTCACTAGTACCCTCGCAGACGGACAGCGCCAGGGAGCAATGGC
AGCGCGCCGACCGCGATGGGCTGTGGCCAATAGCGGCTGCTCAGCAGGGCGCGCCGAGAGCAGCGGCCGG
GAAGGGGCGGTGCGGGAGGCGGGGTGTGGGGCGGTAGTGTGGGCCCTGTTCCTGCCCGCGCGGTGTTCCG
CATTCTGCAAGCCTCCGGAGCGCACGTCGGCAGTCGGCTCCCTCGTTGACCGAATCACCGACCTCTCTCC
CCAGGGGGTACCACCATGGCCAAGCCTTTGTCTCAAGAAGAATCCACCCTCATTGAAAGAGCAACGGCTA
CAATCAACAGCATCCCCATCTCTGAAGACTACAGCGTCGCCAGCGCAGCTCTCTCTAGCGACGGCCGCAT
CTTCACTGGTGTCAATGTATATCATTTTACTGGGGGACCTTGTGCAGAACTCGTGGTGCTGGGCACTGCT
GCTGCTGCGGCAGCTGGCAACCTGACTTGTATCGTCGCGATCGGAAATGAGAACAGGGGCATCTTGAGCC
CCTGCGGACGGTGCCGACAGGTGCTTCTCGATCTGCATCCTGGGATCAAAGCCATAGTGAAGGACAGTGA
TGGACAGCCGACGGCAGTTGGGATTCGTGAATTGCTGCCCTCTGGTTATGTGTGGGAGGGCCTGCAGCTG
CAGTAGTAAGAATTCTAGATCTTGAGACAAATGGCAGTATTCATCCACAATTTTAAAAGAAAAGGGGGGA
TTGGGGGGTACAGTGCAGGGGAAAGAATAGTAGACATAATAGCAACAGACATACAAACTAAAGAATTACA
AAAACAAATTACAAAAATTCAAAATTTTCGGGTTTATTACAGGGACAGCAGAGATCCACTTTGGCGCCGG
CTCGAGGGGGCCCGGGGTTATTAATAGTAATCAATTACGGGGTCATTAGTTCATAGCCCATATATGGAGT
TCCG
Features (pLannotate 1.2.2; 33 found; start..end, strand, type, name):
      1..304     +  enhancer       CMV enhancer: human cytomegalovirus immediate early enhancer
    305..508     +  promoter       CMV promoter: human cytomegalovirus (CMV) immediate early promoter
    531..555     +  protein_bind   attB1: mutant version of attB; recombination site for the Gateway® BP reaction BP Clonase™
    573..794     +  CDS            Lactb (fragment): LACTB_MOUSE - Also known as Lact1. Experimental evidence at protein level: Swiss-Prot protein existence level 1. Mitochondrial serine protease that acts as a regulator of mitochondrial lipid metabolism (By similarity). Acts by decreasing protein levels of PISD, a mitochondrial enzyme that converts phosphatidylserine (PtdSer) to phosphatidylethanolamine (PtdEtn), thereby affecting mitochondrial lipid metabolism (By similarity). It is unclear whether it acts directly by mediating proteolysis of PISD or by mediating proteolysis of another lipid metabolism protein (By similarity). Acts as a tumor
    828..1574    +  CDS            APEX2: soybean ascorbate peroxidase, engineered to serve as a monomeric tag for electron microscopy and live-cell proteomics (Lam et al., 2015) more active than the original APEX due to the A134P mutation
   1582..1606    -  protein_bind   attB2: mutant version of attB; recombination site for the Gateway® BP reaction BP Clonase™
   1608..1649    +  CDS            V5 tag: epitope tag from simian virus 5
   1691..2279    +  misc_feature   WPRE: woodchuck hepatitis virus posttranscriptional regulatory element
   2330..2349    +  misc_feature   cPPT/CTS (fragment): central polypurine tract and central termination sequence of HIV-1
   2351..2584    +  LTR            3' LTR (ΔU3): self-inactivating 3' long terminal repeat (LTR) from HIV-1
   2662..2783    +  polyA_signal   SV40 poly(A) signal: SV40 polyadenylation signal
   2823..2958    +  rep_origin     SV40 ori: SV40 origin of replication
   2979..2997    -  promoter       T7 promoter: promoter for bacteriophage T7 RNA polymerase
   3005..3160    +  CDS            lacZα (fragment): LacZα fragment of β-galactosidase; lacZ fragment
   3165..3593    +  rep_origin     f1 ori (sequence partly withheld): f1 bacteriophage origin of replication; arrow indicates direction of (+) strand synthesis
   3646..3750    +  promoter       AmpR promoter: bla
   3751..4611    +  CDS            AmpR: β-lactamase; bla; confers resistance to ampicillin, carbenicillin, and related antibiotics
   4782..5370    +  rep_origin     ori: high-copy-number ColE1/pMB1/pBR322/pUC origin of replication
   5553..5645    +  CDS            lacI (fragment): lac repressor; lacI; The lac repressor binds to the lac operator to inhibit transcription in E. coli. This inhibition can be relieved by adding lactose or isopropyl-β-D-thiogalactopyranoside (IPTG).
   5658..5679    +  protein_bind   CAP binding site: CAP binding activates transcription in the presence of cAMP. E. coli catabolite activator protein
   5694..5724    +  promoter       lac promoter: promoter for the E. coli lac operon
   5732..5748    +  protein_bind   lac operator: The lac repressor binds to the lac operator to inhibit transcription in E. coli. This inhibition can be relieved by adding lactose or isopropyl-β-D-thiogalactopyranoside (IPTG). lac repressor encoded by lacI
   5793..5811    +  promoter       T3 promoter: promoter for bacteriophage T3 RNA polymerase
   5839..6065    +  promoter       RSV promoter: Rous sarcoma virus enhancer/promoter
   6066..6246    +  LTR            5' LTR (truncated): truncated 5' long terminal repeat (LTR) from HIV-1
   6293..6418    +  misc_feature   HIV-1 Ψ: packaging signal of human immunodeficiency virus type 1
   6402..6765    +  CDS            HIV-1 gag (fragment): gag protein from human immunodeficiency virus 1; gag
   6911..7144    +  misc_feature   RRE: The Rev response element (RRE) of HIV-1 allows for Rev-dependent mRNA export from the nucleus to the cytoplasm.
   7521..7547    +  CDS            Rev (fragment): human immunodeficiency virus 1 (HIV-1) Rev protein; rev; enhances nuclear export of unspliced and incompletely spliced viral mRNAs
   7548..8048    +  promoter       hPGK promoter: human phosphoglycerate kinase 1 promoter
   8060..8455    +  CDS            BSD: blasticidin S deaminase; Aspergillus terreus BSD; confers resistance to blasticidin
   8515..8632    +  misc_feature   cPPT/CTS: central polypurine tract and central termination sequence of HIV-1
   8691..8748    +  enhancer       CMV enhancer (fragment): human cytomegalovirus immediate early enhancer
