[The description below was written by a language model from this plasmid's Addgene catalogue record and pLannotate feature annotations shown in this document.]
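Description:
IMS-APEX2 is a mammalian expression construct that targets the engineered soybean ascorbate peroxidase APEX2 to the mitochondrial intermembrane space. The catalogue entry and the sequenced plasmid disagree about the vector. The catalogue lists a pcDNA3 backbone of about 6.4 kb, a T7 promoter and an N-terminal V5 tag. The full-sequence annotation covers about 8.7 kb and instead shows a third-generation, self-inactivating lentiviral transfer vector. It carries an RSV promoter fused to a truncated HIV-1 5' LTR, the Ψ packaging signal with a gag fragment, RRE, cPPT/CTS, WPRE and a ΔU3 3' LTR followed by an SV40 poly(A) signal. The only annotated T7 promoter lies in the backbone on the opposite strand and does not drive the insert. Both sources agree on ampicillin selection in bacteria and blasticidin selection in mammalian cells. The sequence also shows a high-copy ColE1/pUC origin, an f1 origin and an SV40 origin.

In the sequenced plasmid, the CMV enhancer and promoter drive an open reading frame flanked by Gateway attB1 and attB2 sites, which suggests it was assembled by recombinational cloning. The frame begins with a fragment matched to the mitochondrial serine protease LACTB, which presumably supplies the intermembrane-space targeting sequence. APEX2, the more active A134P variant, follows it. The V5 epitope is annotated downstream of attB2, so it appears to be C-terminal rather than N-terminal as catalogued. Upstream of this cassette in the provirus, a separate hPGK promoter drives blasticidin S deaminase for selection of transduced cells.

The stated purpose is to express APEX in the intermembrane space, which supports peroxidase-catalysed proximity biotinylation for live-cell proteomic mapping of that compartment. APEX2 can also serve as an electron microscopy tag.
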