Addgene plasmid #79058: IMS-APEX2
Purpose: Expresses APEX in the mitochondrial intermembrane space.
Depositing lab: Alice Ting. Depositing organization: Massachusetts Institute of Technology. Publication: Proteomic mapping of the human mitochondrial intermembrane space in live cells via ratiometric APEX tagging. Hung V, Zou P, Rhee HW, Udeshi ND, Cracan V, Svinkina T, Carr SA, Mootha VK, Ting AY. Mol Cell. 2014 Jul 17;55(2):332-41. doi: 10.1016/j.molcel.2014.06.003. Epub 2014 Jul 4. PubMed 25002142.
Backbone
  Vector backbone: pcDNA3
  Backbone size w/o insert (bp): 5595
  Total vector size (bp): 6390
  Vector type: Mammalian Expression, Bacterial Expression
  Selectable markers: Blasticidin
Growth in bacteria
  Bacterial resistance: Ampicillin, 100 μg/mL
  Growth temperature: 37°C
  Growth strain: DH5alpha
  Copy number: Unknown
Gene/Insert
  Gene/Insert name: APEX
  Species: Soybean
  Insert size (bp): 795
  Promoter: T7 promoter
  Tag / fusion protein: V5 (N terminal on insert)
  Cloning method: Unknown
  Sequencing primers: 5′ T7 promoter primer
Terms and licenses: Academic/Nonprofit Terms; Industry Terms: Not Available to Industry
How to cite: IMS-APEX2 was a gift from Alice Ting (Addgene plasmid # 79058 ; http://n2t.net/addgene:79058 ; RRID:Addgene_79058)
