>Addgene plasmid #79058 | IMS-APEX2 | addgene partial sequence | sequence record 152345 | CMV-F 5'-CGCAAATGGGCGGTAGGCGTG-3'
CTGTCGGGATCAACAAGTTTGTACAAAAAAGCAGGCTTCGAAGGAGATAGAACCATGTACCGGCTCCTGT
CAAGCGTGACAGCTCGGGCTGCGGCCACCGCAGGCCCAGCCTGGGACGGAGGGCGGCGCGGGGCGCACAG
GCGACCGGGCCTGCCTGTGCTGGGCCTTGGTTGGGCCGGCGGCCTGGGGCTCGGGCTGGGGCTGGCTCTC
GGCGCGAAGCTGGTGGTCGGGCTGCGGGGCGCCGTCCCCATTCAGTCCAGGGATCCAGGCAAGCCCATCC
CCAACCCCCTGCTGGGCCTGGACAGCACCGGAAAGTCTTACCCAACTGTGAGTGCTGATTACCAGGACGC
CGTTGAGAAGGCGAAGAAGAAGCTCAGAGGCTTCATCGCTGAGAAGAGATGCGCTCCTCTAATGCTCCGT
TTGGCATTCCACTCTGCTGGAACCTTTGACAAGGGCACGAAGACCGGTGGACCCTTCGGAACCATCAAGC
ACCCTGCCGAACTGGCTCACAGCGCTAACAACGGTCTTGACATCGCTGTTAGGCTTTTGGAGCCACTCAA
GGCGGAGTTCCCTATTTTGAGCTACGCCGATTTCTACCAGTTGGCTGGCGTTGTTGCCGTTGAGGTCACG
GGTGGACCTAAGGTTCCATTCCACCCTGGAAGAGAGGACAAGCCTGAGCCACCACCAGAGGGTCGCTTGC
CCGATCCCACTAAGGGTTCTGACCATTTGAGAGATGTGTTTGGCAAAGCTATGGGGCTTACTGACCA
