>Addgene plasmid #79058 | IMS-APEX2 | addgene partial sequence | sequence record 155977 | WPRE-R 5'-CATAGCGTAAAAGGAGCAACA-3'
ATTTTGTAATCCAGAGGTTGATTGTCGACTTAACGCGCCACCGGTTAGCGCTAGCTCATTACTACGTAGA
ATCGAGACCGAGGAGAGGGTTAGGGATAGGCTTACCAACCACTTTGTACAAGAAAGCTGGGTCTTATCAG
GCATCAGCAAACCCAAGCTCGGAAAGCTTTTGGTGAGCCTCAGCGTAATCAGCAAAGAAGGCATCTTCGT
CCGCTGCATATTTATCAACGAGAGGGCGGAATACAGGGTCAGACAAAAGAGCCTTGTCAGAAGGTAGCTG
AAGGAGACCTTCCTTCTCACCACTCAACAACTCCGTGAAGTATGAGTTGTCGAAAATAAGAGGATTAGAG
GTCCAGGGACCCTCAAATCCAGAACGCTCCTTGTGTGCAGCTCCAATAGTGTGACCCCCAGATAGAGCAA
CGATATCTTGGTCAGTAAGCCCCATAGCTTTGCCAAACACATCTCTCAAATGGTCAGAACCCTTAGTGGG
ATCGGGCAAGCGACCCTCTGGTGGTGGCTCAGGCTTGTCCTCTCTTCCAGGGTGGAATGGAACCTTAGGT
CCACCCGTGACCTCAACGGCAACAACGCCAGCCAACTGGTAGAAATCGGCGTAGCTCAAAATAGGGAACT
CCGCCTTGAGTGGCTCCAAAAGCCTAACAGCGATGTCAAGACCGTTGTTAGCGCTGTGAGCCAGTTCGGC
AGGGTGCTTGATGGTTCCGAAGGGTCCACCGGTCTTCGTGCCCTTGTCAAAGGTTCCAGCAGAGTGGAAT
GCCAAACGGAGCATTAGAGGAGCGCATCTCTTCTCAGCGATGAAGCCTCTGAGCTTCTTCTTCGCCTTCT
CAACGGCGTCCTGGTAATCAGCACTCACAGTTGGGTAAGACTTTCCGGTGCTGTCCAGGCCCAGCAG
